>Addgene plasmid #65223 | pLXSN-Axl DN | addgene partial sequence | sequence record 163740 | pLXSN5 5'-CCCTTGAACCTCCTCGTTCGACC-3'
CCTCACTCCTTCTCTAGGCGCCGGAATTCCGGGAGCCCAGCAACTTCTGAGGAAAGTTTGGCACCCATGG
CGTGGCGGTGCCCCAGGATGGGCAGGGTCCCGCTGGCCTGGTGCTTGGCGCTGTGCGGCTGGGCGTGCAT
GGCCCCCAGGGGCACGCAGGCTGAAGAAAGTCCCTTCGTGGGCAACCCAGGGAATATCACAGGTGCCCGG
GGACTCACGGGCACCCTTCGGTGTCAGCTCCAGGTTCAGGGAGAGCCCCCCGAGGTACATTGGCTTCGGG
ATGGACAGATCCTGGAGCTCGCGGACAGCACCCAGACCCAGGTGCCCCTGGGTGAGGATGAACAGGATGA
CTGGATAGTGGTCAGCCAGCTCAGAATCACCTCCCTGCAGCTTTCCGACACGGGACAGTACCAGTGTTTG
GTGTTTCTGGGACATCAGACCTTCGTGTCCCAGCCTGGCTATGTTGGGCTGGAGGGCTTGCCTTACTTCC
TGGAGGAGCCCGAAGACAGGACTGTGGCCGCCAACACCCCCTTCAACCTGAGCTGCCAAGCTCAGGGACC
CCCAGAGCCCGTGGACCTACTCTGGCTCCAGGATGCTGTCCCCCTGGCCACGGCTCCAGGTCACGGCCCC
CAGCGCAGCCTGCATGTTCCAGGGCTGAACAAGACATCCTCTTTCTCCTGCGAAGCCCATAACGCCAAGG
GGGTCACCACATCCCGCACAGCCACCATCACAGTGCTCCCCCAGCAGCCCCGTAACCTCCACCTGGTCTC
CCGCCAACCCACGGAGCTGGAGGTGGCTTGGACTCCAGGCCTGAGCGGCATCTACCCCCTGACCCACTGC
ACCCTGCAGGCTGTGCTGTCA
