>Addgene plasmid #65223 | pLXSN-Axl DN | addgene partial sequence | sequence record 163741 | pBABE3 5'-ACCCTAACTGACACACATTCC-3'
CTGACTACCAGTTCACCTCTTTCCACTGTTGGTTCAAACACTTCTCCATAACGGGTCTCCTTCTTTCGCC
GGTGGACAAGGAAGAGAGCCAAGATGAGGACACAGGCAGCGGCCACGACTGCTCCTAGCAGTACATACCA
CCAGGGCCACGAGAAGGCAGGAGTTGAAGGTTCCTTCACCAGCTGGTGGACTGGCTGTGCTTGCCCTGGG
CGCCAGGCCTCCAGGGGTACTGGGAGGCTCCAGGGTCCATCCCCAGCAGCAGTGTAGGCTGCCACACACA
CTGTCAGATTGGACACAGACCCGTCCCCCTGCAGCTCCAGGGTCACCTCTTGCCTTAGCCCTATGTCCAT
TAGCACCTCTGGGGTGTCCTGGCCTTGATACGCCAGCCGGTACCCTAACAGGGTACCCTGCAGGGGCGCC
CGGGGCTCTTGCCAATGCACGAAGGCCTGGCTCCCATTCCGCGTAGCACTAATGTTCTCAGGGGGGCCCA
GGGGCACTCCCTCCGGCGTCTCCACAGGAAGCCAGTGGGTCCAGGATGAGGGGCCCTGGCTGCTGGTGCA
TGCCACGCGGATGTGATAAGGGGTGTGAGGATGGAGGCTGCCTAGCCGAAGCTGATGGGGGGGCACGGAT
GCTTGCGAGGTGAGGGGCTCCTCTGGGGGGTCTGGTTCTCCCGCCTGGATGCCCATCCCATCGTCTGACA
GCACAGCCTGCAGGGTGCAGTGGGTCAGGG
