[The description below was written by a language model from this plasmid's Addgene catalogue record.]
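Description:
pLXSN-Axl DN is a retroviral mammalian expression plasmid built on the Clontech pLXSN backbone (about 5.9 kb), carrying an insert of roughly 1.5 kb for a total size of about 7.4 kb. It is propagated in E. coli under ampicillin selection and is recorded as low copy. In mammalian cells, transduced or transfected populations are selected with G418 through the vector's neomycin resistance marker. No feature table accompanies the record, so details such as the bacterial origin, the packaging signal and the promoter driving the neomycin marker are not explicitly listed. In the standard pLXSN design, the name reflects an LTR–insert–SV40 promoter–Neo arrangement, flanked by retroviral long terminal repeats that permit packaging into virus particles and integration into the host genome.

The payload is a truncated form of human AXL, a receptor tyrosine kinase. The cytoplasmic domain has been deleted, leaving only the extracellular and transmembrane domains. Expression is driven by the retroviral LTR, and the fragment was inserted by restriction cloning between an EcoRI site, which is retained, and an FspI site, which was destroyed. No epitope tags or reporters are recorded. Because the truncated receptor should still reach the membrane and retain its ligand-binding region but has no kinase domain, it is intended to act as a dominant negative, interfering with signalling by endogenous AXL. The stated purpose is expression of dominant negative AXL in mammalian cells, and the associated work concerns AXL as a potential therapeutic target in breast cancer progression, consistent with use in stable cell lines for studying the loss of AXL signalling.
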