Addgene plasmid #65223: pLXSN-Axl DN
Purpose: Expression of dominant negative Axl in mammalian cells
Depositing lab: Axel Ullrich. Depositing organization: Max Planck Institute of Biochemistry. Publication: AXL is a potential target for therapeutic intervention in breast cancer progression. Zhang YX, Knyazev PG, Cheburkin YV, Sharma K, Knyazev YP, Orfi L, Szabadkai I, Daub H, Keri G, Ullrich A. Cancer Res. 2008 Mar 15;68(6):1905-15. doi: 10.1158/0008-5472.CAN-07-2661. PubMed 18339872.
Backbone
  Vector backbone: pLXSN
  Backbone manufacturer: Clontech
  Backbone size w/o insert (bp): 5900
  Total vector size (bp): 7400
  Vector type: Mammalian Expression, Retroviral
  Selectable markers: Neomycin (select with G418)
Growth in bacteria
  Bacterial resistance: Ampicillin, 100 μg/mL
  Growth temperature: 37°C
  Growth strain: DH5alpha
  Copy number: Low Copy
Gene/Insert
  Gene/Insert name: AXL DN
  Species: H. sapiens (human)
  Insert size (bp): 1500
  Mutation: deleted cytoplasmic domain
  GenBank ID: NM_021913
  Entrez Gene: AXL (a.k.a. ARK, AXL3, JTK11, Tyro7, UFO)
  Promoter: LTR
  Cloning method: Restriction Enzyme; 5′ cloning site EcoRI (not destroyed); 3′ cloning site FspI (destroyed during cloning)
  Sequencing primers: 5′ CTCTCCCCCTTGAACCTC; 3′ GACTTTCCACACCCTAACTG
Terms and licenses: Academic/Nonprofit Terms; Industry Terms: Not Available to Industry
Depositor comments: Insert contains extracellular and transmembrane domains of AXL.
How to cite: pLXSN-Axl DN was a gift from Axel Ullrich (Addgene plasmid # 65223 ; http://n2t.net/addgene:65223 ; RRID:Addgene_65223)
